Addgene plasmid #162933: C417-E02: attB4-polyhedrinp>His6-MBP-nostop-attB1r
Purpose: Gateway attB4/attB1r entry clone for baculovirus expression of His6-MBP tagged proteins using the polyhedrin promoter
Depositing lab: Dominic Esposito. Depositing organization: National Cancer Institute (NCI). Publication: Combinatorial assembly of clone libraries using site-specific recombination. Wall VE, Garvey LA, Mehalko JL, Procter LV, Esposito D. Methods Mol Biol. 2014;1116:193-208. doi: 10.1007/978-1-62703-764-8_14. PubMed 24395366.
Backbone
  Vector backbone: pDonr233
  Vector type: Synthetic Biology
Growth in bacteria
  Bacterial resistance: Spectinomycin, 50 μg/mL
  Growth temperature: 37°C
  Growth strain: DH5alpha
  Copy number: High Copy
Gene/Insert
  Gene/Insert name: His6-maltose binding protein fusion, AcMNPV polyhedrin promoter
  Species: Synthetic
  Cloning method: Gateway Cloning
Terms and licenses: Academic/Nonprofit Terms; Industry Terms: Not Available to Industry
How to cite: C417-E02: attB4-polyhedrinp>His6-MBP-nostop-attB1r was a gift from Dominic Esposito (Addgene plasmid # 162933 ; http://n2t.net/addgene:162933 ; RRID:Addgene_162933)
