[The description below was written by a language model from this plasmid's Addgene catalogue record and pLannotate feature annotations shown in this document.]
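Description:
C417-E02: attB4-polyhedrinp>His6-MBP-nostop-attB1r is a multisite Gateway entry clone built in the pDonr233 backbone and classed as a synthetic biology vector. It is about 4.2 kb, is maintained in E. coli from a high-copy ColE1/pUC-type origin, and is selected with spectinomycin through the aadA (SmR) aminoglycoside adenylyltransferase gene. The annotation also picks up backbone remnants with no evident functional role in the design: short lacZα, lacI and gentamicin-resistance fragments, a partial integron Pc promoter upstream of the resistance gene, a reverse-oriented T7 promoter, and the rrnB T1 and T2 terminators that insulate the cloning region from read-through transcription.

The payload is a promoter-plus-tag module rather than a complete expression cassette. The AcMNPV polyhedrin promoter, a very strong late baculoviral promoter, sits upstream of a His6-maltose binding protein coding sequence. The annotated MBP lacks its signal peptide, so it stays cytosolic. The His6 portion is named in the record but not separately annotated. As "nostop" indicates, the MBP reading frame has no termination codon, so it can continue through the downstream recombination site into a gene of interest supplied from a second entry clone. The module is flanked by an attL-type site containing the attB4 core on one side and an attR1 site on the other, as expected for an attB4/attB1r fragment recombined into a donor vector. In a multi-fragment LR reaction this element is combined with a compatible gene entry clone and destination vector. The resulting constructs express N-terminally His6-MBP-tagged proteins in baculovirus-infected insect cells, where the tags aid solubility and affinity purification. The module forms part of a combinatorial clone-assembly system.
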