Features (pLannotate 1.2.2; 15 found; start..end, strand, type, name):
     18..54      -  CDS            lacZα (fragment): LacZα fragment of β-galactosidase; lacZ fragment
    109..194     +  protein_bind   attL1 (fragment): mutant version of attL; recombination site for the Gateway® LR reaction LR Clonase™
    185..205     +  protein_bind   attB4: mutant version of attB; core recombination site for the Gateway® BP reaction BP Clonase™
    271..362     +  promoter       polyhedrin promoter: polh from Autographa californica; promoter for the baculovirus polyhedrin gene
    390..1487    +  CDS            MBP: maltose binding protein from E. coli; malE (mutated); This version of the gene does not encode a signal sequence, so MBP will remain in the cytosol.
   1494..1618    +  protein_bind   attR1: mutant version of attR; recombination site for the Gateway® LR reaction LR Clonase™
   1691..1709    -  promoter       T7 promoter: promoter for bacteriophage T7 RNA polymerase
   1779..1801    +  misc_feature   MCS (fragment): pUC18/19 multiple cloning site
   1893..1916    +  promoter       Pc promoter (fragment): intI1 (promoter lies within the coding sequence); class 1 integron promoter
   2092..2148    +  CDS            GmR (fragment): gentamycin acetyltransferase; aacC1; confers resistance to gentamycin
   2155..2946    +  CDS            SmR: aminoglycoside adenylyltransferase (Murphy, 1985); aadA; confers resistance to spectinomycin and streptomycin
   3039..3627    +  rep_origin     ori: high-copy-number ColE1/pMB1/pBR322/pUC origin of replication
   3810..3902    +  CDS            lacI (fragment): lac repressor; lacI; The lac repressor binds to the lac operator to inhibit transcription in E. coli. This inhibition can be relieved by adding lactose or isopropyl-β-D-thiogalactopyranoside (IPTG).
   3957..3984    -  terminator     rrnB T2 terminator: transcription terminator T2 from the E. coli rrnB gene
   4116..4159    +  terminator     rrnB T1 terminator: Escherichia coli rrnB; transcription terminator T1 from the E. coli rrnB gene
>Addgene plasmid #162933 | C417-E02: attB4-polyhedrinp>His6-MBP-nostop-attB1r | addgene full sequence | sequence record 330541 | Addgene NGS Result
TTAACGCTAGCATGGATGTTTTCCCAGTCACGACGTTGTAAAACGACGGCCAGTCTTAAAATTCGAGCTC
GGTCCGATCGGGCCCGCGTTAACGCTACCATGGAGCTCCAAATAATGATTTTATTTTGACTGATAGTGAC
CTGTTCGTTGCAACAAATTGATAAGCAATGCTTTTTTATAATGCCAACTTTGTATAGAAAAGTTGGCGTT
CGCCCAGGACTCTAGCTATAGTTCTAGTGGTTGGCTACGTATACTCCGGAATATTAATAGATCATGGAGA
TAATTAAAATGATAACCATCTCGCAAATAAATAAGTATTTTACTGTTTTCGTAACAGTTTTGTAATAAAA
AAACCTATAAATATGGGCCACCATCACCACCACCATGGCAAAATCGAAGAAGGTAAACTGGTAATCTGGA
TTAACGGCGATAAAGGCTATAACGGTCTCGCTGAAGTCGGTAAGAAATTCGAGAAAGATACCGGAATTAA
AGTCACCGTTGAGCATCCGGATAAACTGGAAGAGAAATTCCCACAGGTTGCGGCAACTGGCGATGGCCCT
GACATTATCTTCTGGGCACACGACCGCTTTGGTGGCTACGCTCAATCTGGCCTGTTGGCTGAAATCACCC
CGGACAAAGCGTTCCAGGACAAGCTGTATCCGTTTACCTGGGATGCCGTACGTTACAACGGCAAGCTGAT
TGCTTACCCGATCGCTGTTGAAGCGTTATCGCTGATTTATAACAAAGATCTGCTGCCGAACCCGCCAAAA
ACCTGGGAAGAGATCCCGGCGCTGGATAAAGAACTGAAAGCGAAAGGTAAGAGCGCGCTGATGTTCAACC
TGCAAGAACCGTACTTCACCTGGCCGCTGATTGCTGCTGACGGGGGTTATGCGTTCAAGTATGAAAACGG
CAAGTACGACATTAAAGACGTGGGCGTGGATAACGCTGGCGCGAAAGCGGGTCTGACCTTCCTGGTTGAC
CTGATTAAAAACAAACACATGAATGCAGACACCGATTACTCCATCGCAGAAGCTGCCTTTAATAAAGGCG
AAACAGCGATGACCATCAACGGCCCGTGGGCATGGTCCAACATCGACACCAGCAAAGTGAATTATGGTGT
AACGGTACTGCCGACCTTCAAGGGTCAACCATCCAAACCGTTCGTTGGCGTGCTGAGCGCAGGTATTAAC
GCCGCCAGTCCGAACAAAGAGCTGGCAAAAGAGTTCCTCGAAAACTATCTGCTGACTGATGAAGGTCTGG
AAGCGGTTAATAAAGACAAACCGCTGGGTGCCGTAGCGCTGAAGTCTTACGAGGAAGAGTTGGCGAAAGA
TCCACGTATTGCCGCCACCATGGAAAACGCCCAGAAAGGTGAAATCATGCCGAACATCCCGCAGATGTCC
GCTTTCTGGTATGCCGTGCGTACTGCGGTGATCAACGCCGCCAGCGGTCGTCAGACTGTCGATGAAGCCC
TGAAAGACGCGCAGACTAATTCGACAACTTTGTACAAAAAAGTTGAACGAGAAACGTAAAATGATATAAA
TATCAATATATTAAATTAGATTTTGCATAAAAAACAGACTACATAATACTGTAAAACACAACATATGCAG
TCACTATGAACCAACTACTTAGATGGTATTAGTGACCTGTAGAATTCGAGCTCTAGAGCTGCAGGGCGGC
CGCGATATCCCCTATAGTGAGTCGTATTACATGGTCATAGCTGTTTCCTGGCAGCTCTGGCCCGTGTCTC
AAAATCTCTGATGTTACATTGCACAAGATCGGTACCCGGGGATCCTCTAGACCAGCCAGGACAGAAATGC
CTCGACTTCGCTGCTACCCAAGGTTGCCGGGTGACGCACACCGTGGAAACGGATGAAGGCACGAACCCAG
TGGACATAAGCCTGTTCGGTTCGTAAGCTGTAATGCAAGTAGCGTATGCGCTCACGCAACTGGTCCAGAA
CCTTGACCGAACGCAGCGGTGGTAACGGCGCAGTGGCGGTTTTCATGGCTTGTTATGACTGTTTTTTTGG
GGTACAGTCTATGCCTCGGGCATCCAAGCAGCAAGCGCGTTACGCCGTGGGTCGATGTTTGATGTTATGG
AGCAGCAACGATGTTACGCAGCAGGGCAGTCGCCCTAAAACAAAGTTAAACATTATGAGGGAAGCGGTGA
TCGCCGAAGTATCGACTCAACTATCAGAGGTAGTTGGCGTCATCGAGCGCCATCTCGAACCGACGTTGCT
GGCCGTACATTTGTACGGCTCCGCAGTGGATGGCGGCCTGAAGCCACACAGTGATATTGATTTGCTGGTT
ACGGTGACCGTAAGGCTTGATGAAACAACGCGGCGAGCTTTGATCAACGACCTTTTGGAAACTTCGGCTT
CCCCTGGAGAGAGCGAGATTCTCCGCGCTGTAGAAGTCACCATTGTTGTGCACGACGACATCATTCCGTG
GCGTTATCCAGCTAAGCGCGAACTGCAATTTGGAGAATGGCAGCGCAATGACATTCTTGCAGGTATCTTC
GAGCCAGCCACGATCGACATTGATCTGGCTATCTTGCTGACAAAAGCAAGAGAACATAGCGTTGCCTTGG
TAGGTCCAGCGGCGGAGGAACTCTTTGATCCGGTTCCTGAACAGGATCTATTTGAGGCGCTAAATGAAAC
CTTAACGCTATGGAACTCGCCGCCCGACTGGGCTGGCGATGAGCGAAATGTAGTGCTTACGTTGTCCCGC
ATTTGGTACAGCGCAGTAACCGGCAAAATCGCGCCGAAGGATGTCGCTGCCGACTGGGCAATGGAGCGCC
TGCCGGCCCAGTATCAGCCCGTCATACTTGAAGCTAGACAGGCTTATCTTGGACAAGAAGAAGATCGCTT
GGCCTCGCGCGCAGATCAGTTGGAAGAATTTGTCCACTACGTGAAAGGCGAGATCACCAAGGTAGTCGGC
AAATAACCCTCGAGCCACCCATGACCAAAATCCCTTAACGTGAGTTACGCGTCGTTCCACTGAGCGTCAG
ACCCCGTAGAAAAGATCAAAGGATCTTCTTGAGATCCTTTTTTTCTGCGCGTAATCTGCTGCTTGCAAAC
AAAAAAACCACCGCTACCAGCGGTGGTTTGTTTGCCGGATCAAGAGCTACCAACTCTTTTTCCGAAGGTA
ACTGGCTTCAGCAGAGCGCAGATACCAAATACTGTTCTTCTAGTGTAGCCGTAGTTAGGCCACCACTTCA
AGAACTCTGTAGCACCGCCTACATACCTCGCTCTGCTAATCCTGTTACCAGTGGCTGCTGCCAGTGGCGA
TAAGTCGTGTCTTACCGGGTTGGACTCAAGACGATAGTTACCGGATAAGGCGCAGCGGTCGGGCTGAACG
GGGGGTTCGTGCACACAGCCCAGCTTGGAGCGAACGACCTACACCGAACTGAGATACCTACAGCGTGAGC
TATGAGAAAGCGCCACGCTTCCCGAAGGGAGAAAGGCGGACAGGTATCCGGTAAGCGGCAGGGTCGGAAC
AGGAGAGCGCACGAGGGAGCTTCCAGGGGGAAACGCCTGGTATCTTTATAGTCCTGTCGGGTTTCGCCAC
CTCTGACTTGAGCGTCGATTTTTGTGATGCTCGTCAGGGGGGCGGAGCCTATGGAAAAACGCCAGCAACG
CGGCCTTTTTACGGTTCCTGGCCTTTTGCTGGCCTTTTGCTCACATGTTCTTTCCTGCGTTATCCCCTGA
TTCTGTGGATAACCGTATTACCGCCTTTGAGTGAGCTGATACCGCTCGCCGCAGCCGAACGACCGAGCGC
AGCGAGTCAGTGAGCGAGGAAGCGGAAGAGCGCCCAATACGCAAACCGCCTCTCCCCGCGCGTTGGCCGA
TTCATTAATGCAGCTGGCACGACAGGTTTCCCGACTGGAAAGCGGGCAGTGAGCGCAACGCAATTAATAC
GCGTACCGCTAGCCAGGAAGAGTTTGTAGAAACGCAAAAAGGCCATCCGTCAGGATGGCCTTCTGCTTAG
TTTGATGCCTGGCAGTTTATGGCGGGCGTCCTGCCCGCCACCCTCCGGGCCGTTGCTTCACAACGTTCAA
ATCCGCTCCCGGCGGATTTGTCCTACTCAGGAGAGCGTTCACCGACAAACAACAGATAAAACGAAAGGCC
CAGTCTTCCGACTGAGCCTTTCGTTTTATTTGATGCCTGGCAGTTCCCTACTCTCGCG
